Addgene plasmid #120328: pMOD3-mClover-nat
Purpose: Bacterial mClover promoter trap
Depositing lab: James Kirby. Depositing organization: Beth Israel Deaconess Medical Center. Publication: Promotion and Rescue of Intracellular Brucella neotomae Replication during Coinfection with Legionella pneumophila. Kang YS, Kirby JE. Infect Immun. 2017 Apr 21;85(5). pii: e00991-16. doi: 10.1128/IAI.00991-16. Print 2017 May. PubMed 28264909.
Backbone
  Vector backbone: pMOD3
  Backbone manufacturer: Epicentre
  Vector type: Bacterial Expression
  Selectable markers: Nourseothricin
Growth in bacteria
  Bacterial resistance: Ampicillin, 100 μg/mL
  Growth temperature: 37°C
  Growth strain: NEB 5-alpha
  Copy number: High Copy
Gene/Insert
  Gene/Insert name: mClover
  Mutation: D103N (see comments below)
  Promoter: (None)
  Cloning method: Restriction Enzyme; 5′ cloning site EcoRI (unknown if destroyed); 3′ cloning site HindIII (unknown if destroyed)
Terms and licenses: Academic/Nonprofit Terms; Industry Terms: Not Available to Industry
Depositor comments: D103N in mClover does not affect plasmid function
How to cite: pMOD3-mClover-nat was a gift from James Kirby (Addgene plasmid # 120328 ; http://n2t.net/addgene:120328 ; RRID:Addgene_120328)
