[The description below was written by a language model from this plasmid's Addgene catalogue record and pLannotate feature annotations shown in this document.]
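Description:
pMOD3-mClover-nat is a 4.1 kb bacterial transposon-construction plasmid built on the pMOD3 backbone and designed as a promoter trap. The plasmid itself is maintained in standard E. coli cloning strains at high copy through a ColE1/pUC-type origin and is selected with ampicillin via the β-lactamase gene and its native promoter. Small remnants of bom, rop, lacZα and lacI in the feature table are backbone fragments with no evident functional role.

The working part of the construct lies between two 19 bp hyperactive Tn5 mosaic ends, which are the recognition sequences for Tn5 transposase and define the segment that can be mobilised as a transposon. Within these ends, reading in one direction, are a promoterless coding sequence for the green/yellow fluorescent protein mClover, followed closely by a streptothricin acetyltransferase gene that confers nourseothricin resistance, and then a fragment of the R6K γ origin, which replicates only when the pi initiator protein is supplied. The insert was cloned between EcoRI and HindIII sites. Because the record lists no promoter for mClover, fluorescence is expected only when the transposon lands downstream of an active promoter in the recipient genome, so insertion mutants report on the activity of the disrupted locus. No promoter is annotated for the resistance gene either, and the record does not state how it is expressed. In pMOD3-type transposons the R6K γ origin is generally intended to allow recovery of insertion sites by rescue cloning in pi-expressing hosts, though only a fragment is annotated here. The mClover carries a D103N substitution that the depositor reports has no effect on function. The associated publication concerns intracellular replication of Brucella neotomae.
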