Features (pLannotate 1.2.2; 12 found; start..end, strand, type, name):
    137..236     +  misc_feature   bom (fragment): basis of mobility region from pBR322
    242..311     -  CDS            lacZα (fragment): LacZα fragment of β-galactosidase; lacZ fragment
    309..327     +  misc_feature   Tn5 ME: hyperactive mosaic end for Tn5 transposase recognition (Reznikoff et al., 2004)
    396..1112    +  CDS            Clover: Clover is a basic (constitutively fluorescent) green/yellow fluorescent protein published in 2012, derived from Aequorea victoria. It is reported to be a rapidly-maturing weak dimer with high acid sensitivity.
   1139..1702    +  CDS            sta: STA_STRLA - Experimental evidence at protein level: Swiss-Prot protein existence level 1. Involved in resistance to streptothricin, a broad-spectrum antibiotic produced by streptomycetes. Detoxifies streptothricin via acetylation of the beta amino group of the first beta-lysyl moiety of streptothricin. From Streptomyces lavendulae.
   1703..1973    -  rep_origin     R6K γ ori (fragment): γ replication origin from E. coli plasmid R6K; requires the R6K initiator protein pi for replication
   2012..2030    -  misc_feature   Tn5 ME: hyperactive mosaic end for Tn5 transposase recognition (Reznikoff et al., 2004)
   2036..2084    -  CDS            lacI (fragment): lac repressor; lacI; The lac repressor binds to the lac operator to inhibit transcription in E. coli. This inhibition can be relieved by adding lactose or isopropyl-β-D-thiogalactopyranoside (IPTG).
   2267..2855    -  rep_origin     ori: high-copy-number ColE1/pMB1/pBR322/pUC origin of replication
   3026..3886    -  CDS            AmpR: β-lactamase; bla; confers resistance to ampicillin, carbenicillin, and related antibiotics
   3887..3991    -  promoter       AmpR promoter: bla
   4086..35      +  CDS            rop (fragment) (across the origin): Rop protein, which maintains plasmids at low copy number; rop
>Addgene plasmid #120328 | pMOD3-mClover-nat | addgene full sequence | sequence record 232212 | Addgene  NGS Result
TCGCGCGTTTCGGTGATGACGGTGAAAACCTCTGACACATGCAGCTCCCGGAGACGGTCACAGCTTGTCT
GTAAGCGGATGCCGGGAGCAGACAAGCCCGTCAGGGCGCGTCAGCGGGTGTTGGCGGGTGTCGGGGCTGG
CTTAACTATGCGGCATCAGAGCAGATTGTACTGAGAGTGCACCATATGCGGTGTGAAATACCGCACAGAT
GCGTAAGGAGAAAATACCGCATCAGGCGCCATTCGCCATTCAGGCTGCGCAACTGTTGGGAAGGGCGATC
GGTGCGGGCCTCTTCGCTATTACGACAGCTGTCTCTTATACACATCTCAACCATCATCGATGAATTYTCT
MGGGKRTYCYCGSRTAYYGNGCTCGAATTCTAAGGAGGAAAAAAAATGGTGAGTAAAGGCGAAGAACTGT
TTACCGGCGTAGTACCAATTCTTGTTGAACTTGATGGCGACGTGAATGGTCACAAATTCTCGGTCCGCGG
TGAAGGCGAGGGTGACGCAACCAACGGCAAGCTGACGCTGAAATTTATTTGCACCACCGGTAAACTGCCG
GTTCCGTGGCCTACGCTCGTGACCACGTTTGGTTATGGTGTAGCATGCTTTTCCCGTTACCCGGACCACA
TGAAGCAGCATGACTTTTTTAAATCCGCTATGCCGGAAGGTTATGTTCAGGAACGCACCATCAGCTTTAA
AAACGACGGTACGTACAAAACGCGCGCCGAAGTGAAATTTGAAGGTGATACCCTCGTTAACCGCATTGAG
CTGAAGGGCATTGATTTCAAAGAAGATGGTAATATCCTTGGTCATAAACTGGAATACAATTTCAATTCGC
ACAACGTGTATATTACGGCCGATAAGCAGAAAAATGGTATTAAGGCAAATTTCAAAATCCGTCATAACGT
GGAAGACGGTTCCGTCCAGCTTGCTGATCATTACCAGCAGAACACGCCGATTGGCGATGGTCCGGTACTG
CTGCCTGATAACCACTACCTTTCTCACCAGTCAGCACTTTCCAAAGATCCGAACGAAAAACGCGATCATA
TGGTACTGCTCGAGTTTGTAACGGCCGCGGGCATCACCCACGGCATGGACGAACTTTACAAATAAGTCGA
CGGAGGACAGTAATGGGTACGACCCTTGATGACACGGCTTATCGGTATCGCACCTCTGTCCCGGGTGACG
CCGAAGCCATCGAAGCACTGGATGGGTCCTTCACCACCGACACCGTCTTCCGTGTCACCGCAACCGGTGA
CGGCTTCACCCTGCGGGAGGTGCCGGTTGACCCGCCCCTGACCAAGGTGTTTCCGGACGACGAAAGCGAT
GACGAATCGGACGATGGTGAAGACGGTGATCCGGACTCCCGGACGTTCGTCGCGTATGGTGACGATGGCG
ACCTGGCAGGCTTCGTGGTCGTCAGCTATAGCGGCTGGAACCGCCGTCTGACCGTCGAAGACATCGAAGT
CGCACCAGAACACCGTGGTCACGGTGTCGGTCGTGCATTGATGGGTTTAGCAACGGAATTTGCCCGTGAA
CGTGGTGCAGGTCACCTCTGGCTGGAAGTCACCAACGTCAACGCACCGGCGATCCACGCGTATCGTCGTA
TGGGGTTCACCCTCTGCGGCCTGGACACCGCCCTGTACGACGGCACGGCCAGCGATGGCGAACAGGCGCT
CTACATGAGCATGCCCTGCCCGTAAAAGCTTTAAAAGCCTTATATATTCTTTTTTTTCTTATAAAACTTA
AAACCTTAGAGGCTATTTAAGTTGCTGATTTATATTAATTTTATTGTTCAAACATGAGAGCTTAGTACGT
GAAACATGAGAGCTTAGTACGTTAGCCATGAGAGCTTAGTACGTTAGCCATGAGGGTTTAGTTCGTTAAA
CATGAGAGCTTAGTACGTTAAACATGAGAGCTTAGTACGTGAAACATGAGAGCTTAGTACGTACTATCAA
CAGGTTGAACTGCCAACGACTACGCACTAGCCAACAAGAGCTTCAGGGTTGAGATGTGTATAAGAGACAG
CTGTCTTAATGAATCGGCCAACGCGCGGGGAGAGGCGGTTTGCGTATTGGGCGCTCTTCCGCTTCCTCGC
TCACTGACTCGCTGCGCTCGGTCGTTCGGCTGCGGCGAGCGGTATCAGCTCACTCAAAGGCGGTAATACG
GTTATCCACAGAATCAGGGGATAACGCAGGAAAGAACATGTGAGCAAAAGGCCAGCAAAAGGCCAGGAAC
CGTAAAAAGGCCGCGTTGCTGGCGTTTTTCCATAGGCTCCGCCCCCCTGACGAGCATCACAAAAATCGAC
GCTCAAGTCAGAGGTGGCGAAACCCGACAGGACTATAAAGATACCAGGCGTTTCCCCCTGGAAGCTCCCT
CGTGCGCTCTCCTGTTCCGACCCTGCCGCTTACCGGATACCTGTCCGCCTTTCTCCCTTCGGGAAGCGTG
GCGCTTTCTCATAGCTCACGCTGTAGGTATCTCAGTTCGGTGTAGGTCGTTCGCTCCAAGCTGGGCTGTG
TGCACGAACCCCCCGTTCAGCCCGACCGCTGCGCCTTATCCGGTAACTATCGTCTTGAGTCCAACCCGGT
AAGACACGACTTATCGCCACTGGCAGCAGCCACTGGTAACAGGATTAGCAGAGCGAGGTATGTAGGCGGT
GCTACAGAGTTCTTGAAGTGGTGGCCTAACTACGGCTACACTAGAAGAACAGTATTTGGTATCTGCGCTC
TGCTGAAGCCAGTTACCTTCGGAAAAAGAGTTGGTAGCTCTTGATCCGGCAAACAAACCACCGCTGGTAG
CGGTGGTTTTTTTGTTTGCAAGCAGCAGATTACGCGCAGAAAAAAAGGATCTCAAGAAGATCCTTTGATC
TTTTCTACGGGGTCTGACGCTCAGTGGAACGAAAACTCACGTTAAGGGATTTTGGTCATGAGATTATCAA
AAAGGATCTTCACCTAGATCCTTTTAAATTAAAAATGAAGTTTTAAATCAATCTAAAGTATATATGAGTA
AACTTGGTCTGACAGTTACCAATGCTTAATCAGTGAGGCACCTATCTCAGCGATCTGTCTATTTCGTTCA
TCCATAGTTGCCTGACTCCCCGTCGTGTAGATAACTACGATACGGGAGGGCTTACCATCTGGCCCCAGTG
CTGCAATGATACCGCGAGACCCACGCTCACCGGCTCCAGATTTATCAGCAATAAACCAGCCAGCCGGAAG
GGCCGAGCGCAGAAGTGGTCCTGCAACTTTATCCGCCTCCATCCAGTCTATTAATTGTTGCCGGGAAGCT
AGAGTAAGTAGTTCGCCAGTTAATAGTTTGCGCAACGTTGTTGCCATTGCTACAGGCATCGTGGTGTCAC
GCTCGTCGTTTGGTATGGCTTCATTCAGCTCCGGTTCCCAACGATCAAGGCGAGTTACATGATCCCCCAT
GTTGTGCAAAAAAGCGGTTAGCTCCTTCGGTCCTCCGATCGTTGTCAGAAGTAAGTTGGCCGCAGTGTTA
TCACTCATGGTTATGGCAGCACTGCATAATTCTCTTACTGTCATGCCATCCGTAAGATGCTTTTCTGTGA
CTGGTGAGTACTCAACCAAGTCATTCTGAGAATAGTGTATGCGGCGACCGAGTTGCTCTTGCCCGGCGTC
AATACGGGATAATACCGCGCCACATAGCAGAACTTTAAAAGTGCTCATCATTGGAAAACGTTCTTCGGGG
CGAAAACTCTCAAGGATCTTACCGCTGTTGAGATCCAGTTCGATGTAACCCACTCGTGCACCCAACTGAT
CTTCAGCATCTTTTACTTTCACCAGCGTTTCTGGGTGAGCAAAAACAGGAAGGCAAAATGCCGCAAAAAA
GGGAATAAGGGCGACACGGAAATGTTGAATACTCATACTCTTCCTTTTTCAATATTATTGAAGCATTTAT
CAGGGTTATTGTCTCATGAGCGGATACATATTTGAATGTATTTAGAAAAATAAACAAATAGGGGTTCCGC
GCACATTTCCCCGAAAAGTGCCACCTGACGTCTAAGAAACCATTATTATCATGACATTAACCTATAAAAA
TAGGCGTATCACGAGGCCCTTTCGTC
